Addgene plasmid #214738: pSV015
Purpose: Low copy thyA-infA plasmid containing kanamycin as antibiotic resistance gene (ARG) for validation
Depositing lab: Tae Seok Moon. Depositing organization: Washington University in Saint Louis. Publication: Engineering E. coli strains using antibiotic-resistance-gene-free plasmids. Amrofell MB, Rengarajan S, Vo ST, Ramirez Tovar ES, LoBello L, Dantas G, Moon TS. Cell Rep Methods. 2023 Dec 18;3(12):100669. doi: 10.1016/j.crmeth.2023.100669. Epub 2023 Dec 11. PubMed 38086386.
Backbone
  Vector backbone: pSC101
  Vector type: Bacterial Expression
Growth in bacteria
  Bacterial resistance: Kanamycin, 50 μg/mL
  Growth temperature: 37°C
  Growth strain: DH5alpha
  Copy number: Low Copy
Gene/Insert
  Gene/Insert name: BBa_J23108-RBS(7504)-thyA-RBS(4427)-infA
  Species: other
  Cloning method: Gibson Cloning
Terms and licenses: Academic/Nonprofit Terms; Industry Terms: Not Available to Industry
How to cite: pSV015 was a gift from Tae Seok Moon (Addgene plasmid # 214738 ; http://n2t.net/addgene:214738 ; RRID:Addgene_214738)
