[The description below was written by a language model from this plasmid's Addgene catalogue record and pLannotate feature annotations shown in this document.]
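Description:
pSV015 is a 3,962 nt low-copy bacterial expression plasmid built on the pSC101 replicon, which comprises the pSC101 origin together with the Rep101 (RepA) protein that the origin requires for replication. It is propagated in E. coli and selected with kanamycin through an aminoglycoside phosphotransferase (KanR, aph(3')-Ia) gene.

The payload, assembled by Gibson cloning, is a synthetic two-gene operon in which a constitutive Anderson-series promoter drives thyA and infA, each preceded by its own designed ribosome binding site. The catalogue entry names the promoter as BBa_J23108, whereas the automated annotation labels the 34 bp element at the start of the sequence as J23119. These family members differ by only a few bases, so the annotation probably reflects the closest database match, but the record does not resolve the discrepancy. thyA encodes thymidylate synthase, which supplies dTMP de novo for DNA synthesis. infA encodes translation initiation factor IF-1, an essential component of 30S pre-initiation complex assembly. The annotation also shows rrnB T1 and T7Te terminators just upstream of the promoter on the circular map, where they likely insulate the operon from read-through, and a fragment of the AmpR promoter on the reverse strand.

In a host lacking chromosomal copies of these genes, plasmid-borne thyA and infA could act as retention markers, which is the principle behind antibiotic-resistance-gene-free plasmid maintenance. According to the stated purpose, pSV015 is the low-copy thyA-infA plasmid that still carries a kanamycin resistance gene and is intended for validation. The record does not describe the specific host strains or assays.
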