Features (pLannotate 1.2.2; 9 found; start..end, strand, type, name):
      2..35      +  promoter       J23119 promoter: bacterial promoter (Registry of Standard Biological Parts BBa J23119)
     74..865     +  CDS            thyA: TYSY_ECO57 - Experimental evidence at protein level: Swiss-Prot protein existence level 1. Catalyzes the reductive methylation of 2'-deoxyuridine-5'- monophosphate (dUMP) to 2'-deoxythymidine-5'-monophosphate (dTMP) while utilizing 5,10-methylenetetrahydrofolate (mTHF) as the methyl donor and reductant in the reaction, yielding dihydrofolate (DHF) as a by- product. This enzymatic reaction provides an intracellular de novo source of dTMP, an essential precursor for DNA biosynthesis. From Escherichia coli O157:H7.
    905..1120    +  CDS            infA (sequence withheld): IF1_ECOLI - Experimental evidence at protein level: Swiss-Prot protein existence level 1. One of the essential components for the initiation of protein synthesis. Binds in the vicinity of the A-site. Stabilizes the binding of IF-2 and IF-3 on the 30S subunit to which N-formylmethionyl- tRNA(fMet) subsequently binds. Helps modulate mRNA selection, yielding the 30S pre-initiation complex (PIC). Upon addition of the 50S ribosomal subunit, IF-1, IF-2 and IF-3 are released leaving the mature 70S translation initiation complex. From Escherichia coli (strain K12).
   1333..2283    -  CDS            Rep101: RepA protein needed for replication with the pSC101 origin; rep101
   2331..2553    -  rep_origin     pSC101 ori: low-copy replication origin that requires the Rep101 protein
   2807..3622    +  CDS            KanR: aminoglycoside phosphotransferase; aph(3')-Ia; confers resistance to kanamycin in bacteria or G418 (Geneticin®) in eukaryotes
   3691..3778    -  promoter       AmpR promoter (fragment): bla
   3826..3897    +  terminator     rrnB T1 terminator: transcription terminator T1 from the E. coli rrnB gene
   3913..3940    +  terminator     T7Te terminator: phage T7 early transcription terminator
>Addgene plasmid #214738 | pSV015 | addgene full sequence | sequence record 427291 | Addgene NGS Result
CTGACAGCTAGCTCAGTCCTAGGTATAATGCTAGCTCGACCGCTATTTTAGCCCATATCAGAGGTAACAC
CTAATGAAACAGTATTTAGAACTGATGCAAAAAGTGCTCGACGAAGGCACACAGAAAAACGACCGTACCG
GAACCGGAACGCTTTCCATTTTTGGTCATCAGATGCGTTTTAACCTGCAAGATGGATTCCCGCTGGTGAC
AACTAAACGTTGCCACCTGCGTTCCATCATCCATGAACTGCTGTGGTTTCTGCAGGGCGACACTAACATT
GCTTATCTACACGAAAACAATGTCACCATCTGGGACGAATGGGCCGATGAAAACGGCGACCTCGGGCCAG
TGTATGGTAAACAGTGGCGCGCCTGGCCAACGCCAGATGGTCGTCATATTGACCAGATCACTACGGTACT
GAACCAGCTGAAAAACGACCCGGATTCGCGCCGCATTATTGTTTCAGCGTGGAACGTAGGCGAACTGGAT
AAAATGGCGCTGGCACCGTGCCATGCATTCTTCCAGTTCTATGTGGCAGACGGCAAACTCTCTTGCCAGC
TTTATCAGCGCTCCTGTGACGTCTTCCTCGGCCTGCCGTTCAACATTGCCAGCTACGCGTTATTGGTGCA
TATGATGGCGCAGCAGTGCGATCTGGAAGTGGGTGATTTTGTCTGGACCGGTGGCGACACGCATCTGTAC
AGCAACCATATGGATCAAACTCATCTGCAATTAAGCCGCGAACCGCGTCCGCTGCCGAAGTTGATTATCA
AACGTAAACCCGAATCCATCTTCGACTACCGTTTCGAAGACTTTGAGATTGAAGGCTACGATCCGCATCC
GGGCATTAAAGCGCCGGTGGCTATCTAAGGTTCAAATTACGGTAGTGATACCCCAGAGGATTAG
[216 nt withheld, positions 905-1120]
TGAAGCCCGAGAAAAGATTACTTCGCGTTATGCAGGCTTCCTCGCTCACTGACTCGCTGCGCTCGGTCGT
TCGGCTGCGGCGAGCGGTATCAGCTCACTCAAAGGCGGTAATCCCGGGCAGTTTTCCCTTTGATATCTAA
CGGTGAACAGTTGTTCTACTTTTGTTTGTTAGTCTTGATGCTTCACTGATAGATACAAGAGCCATAAGAA
CCTCAGATCCTTCCGTATTTAGCCAGTATGTTCTCTAGTGTGGTTCGTTGTTTTTGCGTGAGCCATGAGA
ACGAACCATTGAGATCATACTTACTTTGCATGTCACTCAAAAATTTTGCCTCAAAACTGGTGAGCTGAAT
TTTTGCAGTTAAAGCATCGTGTAGTGTTTTTCTTAGTCCGTTATGTAGGTAGGAATCTGATGTAATGGTT
GTTGGTATTTTGTCACCATTCATTTTTATCTGGTTGTTCTCAAGTTCGGTTACGAGATCCATTTTTCTAT
CTAGTTCAACTTGGAAAATCAACGTATCAGTCGGGCGGCCTCGCTTATCAACCACCAATTTCATATTGCT
GTAAGTGTTTAAATCTTTACTTATTGGTTTCAAAACCCATTGGTTAAGCCTTTTAAACTCATGGTAGTTA
TTTTCAAGCATTAACATGAACTTAAATTCATCAAGGCTAATCTCTATATTTGCCTTGTGAGTTTTCTTTT
GTGTTAGTTCTTTTAATAACCACTCATAAATCCTCATAGAGTATTTGTTTTCAAAAGACTTAACATGTTC
CAGATTATATTTTATGAATTTTTTTAACTGGAAAAGATAAGGCAATATCTCTTCACTAAAAACTAATTCT
AATTTTTCGCTTGAGAACTTGGCATAGTTTGTCCACTGGAAAATCTCAAAGCCTTTAACCAAAGGATTCC
TGATTTCCACAGTTCTCGTCATCAGCTCTCTGGTTGCTTTAGCTAATACACCATAAGCATTTTCCCTACT
GATGTTCATCATCTGAGCGTATTGGTTATAAGTGAACGATACCGTCCGTTCTTTCCTTGTAGGGTTTTCA
ATCGTGGGGTTGAGTAGTGCCACACAGCATAAAATTAGCTTGGTTTCATGCTCCGTTAAGTCATAGCGAC
TAATCGCTAGTTCATTTGCTTTGAAAACAACTAATTCAGACATACATCTCAATTGGTCTAGGTGATTTTA
ATCACTATACCAATTGAGATGGGCTAGTCAATGATAATTACATGTCCTTTTCCTTTGAGTTGTGGGTATC
TGTAAATTCTGCTAGACCTTTGCTGGAAAACTTGTAAATTCTGCTAGACCCTCTGTAAATTCCGCTAGAC
CTTTGTGTGTTTTTTTTGTTTATATTCAAGTGGTTATAATTTATAGAATAAAGAAAGAATAAAAAAAGAT
AAAAAGAATAGATCCCAGCCCTGTGTATAACTCACTACTTTAGTCAGTTCCGCAGTATTACAAAAGGATG
TCGCAAACGCTGTTTGCTCCTCTACAAAACAGACCTTAAAACCCTAAAGGCTTAAGTAGCACCCTCGCAA
GCTCGGGCAAATCGCTGAATGTTCGATTTATTCAACAAAGCCACGTTGTGTCTCAAAATCTCTGATGTTA
CATTGCACAAGATAAAAATATATCATCATGAACAATAAAACTGTCTGCTTACATAAACAGTAATACAAGG
GGTGTTATGAGCCATATTCAACGGGAAACGTCTTGCTCCAGGCCGCGATTAAATTCCAACATGGATGCTG
ATTTATATGGGTATAAATGGGCTCGCGATAATGTCGGGCAATCAGGTGCGACAATCTATCGATTGTATGG
GAAGCCCGATGCGCCAGAGTTGTTTCTGAAACATGGCAAAGGTAGCGTTGCCAATGATGTTACAGATGAG
ATGGTCAGACTAAACTGGCTGACGGAATTTATGCCTCTTCCGACCATCAAGCATTTTATCCGTACTCCTG
ATGATGCATGGTTACTCACCACTGCGATCCCCGGGAAAACAGCATTCCAGGTATTAGAAGAATATCCTGA
TTCAGGTGAAAATATTGTTGATGCGCTGGCAGTGTTCCTGCGCCGGTTGCATTCGATTCCTGTTTGTAAT
TGTCCTTTTAACAGCGATCGCGTATTTCGTCTCGCTCAGGCGCAATCACGAATGAATAACGGTTTGGTTG
ATGCGAGTGATTTTGATGACGAGCGTAATGGCTGGCCTGTTGAACAAGTCTGGAAAGAAATGCATAAGCT
TTTGCCATTCTCACCGGATTCAGTCGTCACTCATGGTGATTTCTCACTTGATAACCTTATTTTTGACGAG
GGGAAATTAATAGGTTGTATTGATGTTGGACGAGTCGGAATCGCAGACCGATACCAGGATCTTGCCATCC
TATGGAACTGCCTCGGTGAGTTTTCTCCTTCATTACAGAAACGGCTTTTTCAAAAATATGGTATTGATAA
TCCTGATATGAATAAATTGCAGTTTCATTTGATGCTCGATGAGTTTTTCTAATCAGAATTGGTTAATTGG
TTGTAACACTGGCAGAGCATTACGCTGACTTGACGGGACTCGAGATTACCATTATTGAAGCATTTATCAG
GGTTATTGTCTCATGAGCGGATACATATTTGAATGTATTTAGAAAAATAAACAAATAGGGGTTCCGCGCA
CATTTCGAATTCGTGCTAGTGTAGATCGCTACTAGAGCCAGGCATCAAATAAAACGAAAGGCTCAGTCGA
AAGACTGGGCCTTTCGTTTTATCTGTTGTTTGTCGGTGAACGCTCTCTACTAGAGTCACACTGGCTCACC
TTCGGGTGGGCCTTTCTGCGTTTATACAATTGTCTAGATACC
